>Addgene plasmid #129806 | ORF18(R180A)-3xFLAG pCDNA4 | addgene full sequence | sequence record 257105 | Addgene NGS Result
GACGGATCGGGAGATCTCCCGATCCCCTATGGTGCACTCTCAGTACAATCTGCTCTGATGCCGCATAGTT
AAGCCAGTATCTGCTCCCTGCTTGTGTGTTGGAGGTCGCTGAGTAGTGCGCGAGCAAAATTTAAGCTACA
ACAAGGCAAGGCTTGACCGACAATTGCATGAAGAATCTGCTTAGGGTTAGGCGTTTTGCGCTGCTTCGCG
ATGTACGGGCCAGATATACGCGTTGACATTGATTATTGACTAGTTATTAATAGTAATCAATTACGGGGTC
ATTAGTTCATAGCCCATATATGGAGTTCCGCGTTACATAACTTACGGTAAATGGCCCGCCTGGCTGACCG
CCCAACGACCCCCGCCCATTGACGTCAATAATGACGTATGTTCCCATAGTAACGCCAATAGGGACTTTCC
ATTGACGTCAATGGGTGGAGTATTTACGGTAAACTGCCCACTTGGCAGTACATCAAGTGTATCATATGCC
AAGTACGCCCCCTATTGACGTCAATGACGGTAAATGGCCCGCCTGGCATTATGCCCAGTACATGACCTTA
TGGGACTTTCCTACTTGGCAGTACATCTACGTATTAGTCATCGCTATTACCATGGTGATGCGGTTTTGGC
AGTACATCAATGGGCGTGGATAGCGGTTTGACTCACGGGGATTTCCAAGTCTCCACCCCATTGACGTCAA
TGGGAGTTTGTTTTGGCACCAAAATCAACGGGACTTTCCAAAATGTCGTAACAACTCCGCCCCATTGACG
CAAATGGGCGGTAGGCGTGTACGGTGGGAGGTCTATATAAGCAGAGCTCTCCCTATCAGTGATAGAGATC
TCCCTATCAGTGATAGAGATCGTCGACGAGCTCGTTTAGTGAACCGTCAGATCGCCTGGAGACGCCATCC
ACGCTGTTTTGACCTCCATAGAAGACACCGGGACCGATCCAGCCTCCGGACTCTAGCGTTTAAACTTAAG
CTTGGTACCGAGCTCGGATCCACTAGTCCAGTGTGGTGGAATTCTGCAGATATGCTCGGAAAATACGTGT
GTGAGACCGAGCCGCTGAGCCCGGGGCTTAGGAGGCTCATGTGGCGCTTTTTGCAAAATAAGAATTTAAA
TACATTCCACGCCCAAGAGCTGCGTTTTATTCATTTGGTTCTCTGCAGGATGTACAATTTCGGTCTAAAT
GTGTACCTGTTAAGGGAGGCTACTGCCAATGCCGGGACCTACGACGAGGTGGTCCTGGGACGCAAGGTTC
CTGCGGAGGTGTGGAAGCTCGTGTACGATGGGCTCGAGGAGATGGGCGTGTCAAGTGAGATGCTGCTGTG
TGAGGCATACCGGGACAGCCTCTGGATGCACTTGAACGATAAGGTGGGGCTCTTGAGGGGCCTGGCGAAT
TATCTGTTTCACCGGCTAGGGGTCACCCACGACGTTCGCATCGCCCCGGAAAACCTGGTGGACGGAAACT
TTTTGTTTAATCTGGGAAGTGTGCTCCCCTGCAGGCTGCTCCTTGCGGCGGGCTACTGCCTCGCCTTTTG
GGGCAGCGATGAACACGAACGCTGGGTGGCCTTCTTCGCCCAGAAGCTTTTCATTTGCTACCTGATAGTC
TCCGGGCGTCTTATGACACAGAGGTCTCTGCTAGTTTGGGCCAGCGAAACGGGCTATCCCGGTCCGGTGG
AGGCAGTCTGTCGCGACATCCGCTCCATGTACGGCATACGAACGTATGCGGTCTCGGGTTATCTTCCGGC
TCCGTCCGAAGCGCAGCTGGCCTACCTTGGTGCGTTTAACAACAACGCGGTTTCAGATCCAGCACAGTGG
CGGCCGCTCGAGGGAGGCGGTGGAGCCGACTACAAGGACCACGACGGCGACTACAAGGACCACGACATCG
ACTACAAGGACGACGACGACAAGGGGCCCGTTTAAACCCGCTGATCAGCCTCGACTGTGCCTTCTAGTTG
CCAGCCATCTGTTGTTTGCCCCTCCCCCGTGCCTTCCTTGACCCTGGAAGGTGCCACTCCCACTGTCCTT
TCCTAATAAAATGAGGAAATTGCATCGCATTGTCTGAGTAGGTGTCATTCTATTCTGGGGGGTGGGGTGG
GGCAGGACAGCAAGGGGGAGGATTGGGAAGACAATAGCAGGCATGCTGGGGATGCGGTGGGCTCTATGGC
TTCTGAGGCGGAAAGAACCAGCTGGGGCTCTAGGGGGTATCCCC
[124 nt withheld, positions 2215-2338]
C
[91 nt withheld, positions 2340-2430]
A
[49 nt withheld, positions 2432-2480]
CCTTTGACGTTGGAGTCCACGTTCTTT
[37 nt withheld, positions 2508-2544]
ACCCTATCTCGGTCTATTCTTTTGATTTATAAGGGATTTTGCCGATTTCGGCCTATTGGTTAAAAAATGA
GCTGATTTAACAAAAATTTAACGCGAATTAATTCTGTGGAATGTGTGTCAGTTAGGGTGTGGAAAGTCCC
CAGGCTCCCCAGCAGGCAGAAGTATGCAAAGCATGCATCTCAATTAGTCAGCAACCAGGTGTGGAAAGTC
CCCAGGCTCCCCAGCAGGCAGAAGTATGCAAAGCATGCATCTCAATTAGTCAGCAACCATAGTCCCGCCC
CTAACTCCGCCCATCCCGCCCCTAACTCCGCCCAGTTCCGCCCATTCTCCGCCCCATGGCTGACTAATTT
TTTTTATTTATGCAGAGGCCGAGGCCGCCTCTGCCTCTGAGCTATTCCAGAAGTAGTGAGGAGGCTTTTT
TGGAGGCCTAGGCTTTTGCAAAAAGCTCCCGGGAGCTTGTATATCCATTTTCGGATCTGATCAGCACGTG
TTGACAATTAATCATCGGCATAGTATATCGGCATAGTATAATACGACAAGGTGAGGAACTAAACCATGGC
CAAGTTGACCAGTGCCGTTCCGGTGCTCACCGCGCGCGACGTCGCCGGAGCGGTCGAGTTCTGGACCGAC
CGGCTCGGGTTCTCCCGGGACTTCGTGGAGGACGACTTCGCCGGTGTGGTCCGGGACGACGTGACCCTGT
TCATCAGCGCGGTCCAGGACCAGGTGGTGCCGGACAACACCCTGGCCTGGGTGTGGGTGCGCGGCCTGGA
CGAGCTGTACGCCGAGTGGTCGGAGGTCGTGTCCACGAACTTCCGGGACGCCTCCGGGCCGGCCATGACC
GAGATCGGCGAGCAGCCGTGGGGGCGGGAGTTCGCCCTGCGCGACCCGGCCGGCAACTGCGTGCACTTCG
TGGCCGAGGAGCAGGACTGACACGTGCTACGAGATTTCGATTCCACCGCCGCCTTCTATGAAAGGTTGGG
CTTCGGAATCGTTTTCCGGGACGCCGGCTGGATGATCCTCCAGCGCGGGGATCTCATGCTGGAGTTCTTC
GCCCACCCCAACTTGTTTATTGCAGCTTATAATGGTTACAAATAAAGCAATAGCATCACAAATTTCACAA
ATAAAGCATTTTTTTCACTGCATTCTAGTTGTGGTTTGTCCAAACTCATCAATGTATCTTATCATGTCTG
TATACCGTCGACCTCTAGCTAGAGCTTGGCGTAATCATGGTCATAGCTGTTTCCTGTGTGAAATTGTTAT
CCGCTCACAATTCCACACAACATACGAGCCGGAAGCATAAAGTGTAAAGCCTGGGGTGCCTAATGAGTGA
GCTAACTCACATTAATTGCGTTGCGCTCACTGCCCGCTTTCCAGTCGGGAAACCTGTCGTGCCAGCTGCA
TTAATGAATCGGCCAACGCGCGGGGAGAGGCGGTTTGCGTATTGGGCGCTCTTCCGCTTCCTCGCTCACT
GACTCGCTGCGCTCGGTCGTTCGGCTGCGGCGAGCGGTATCAGCTCACTCAAAGGCGGTAATACGGTTAT
CCACAGAATCAGGGGATAACGCAGGAAAGAACATGTGAGCAAAAGGCCAGCAAAAGGCCAGGAACCGTAA
AAAGGCCGCGTTGCTGGCGTTTTTCCATAGGCTCCGCCCCCCTGACGAGCATCACAAAAATCGACGCTCA
AGTCAGAGGTGGCGAAACCCGACAGGACTATAAAGATACCAGGCGTTTCCCCCTGGAAGCTCCCTCGTGC
GCTCTCCTGTTCCGACCCTGCCGCTTACCGGATACCTGTCCGCCTTTCTCCCTTCGGGAAGCGTGGCGCT
TTCTCATAGCTCACGCTGTAGGTATCTCAGTTCGGTGTAGGTCGTTCGCTCCAAGCTGGGCTGTGTGCAC
GAACCCCCCGTTCAGCCCGACCGCTGCGCCTTATCCGGTAACTATCGTCTTGAGTCCAACCCGGTAAGAC
ACGACTTATCGCCACTGGCAGCAGCCACTGGTAACAGGATTAGCAGAGCGAGGTATGTAGGCGGTGCTAC
AGAGTTCTTGAAGTGGTGGCCTAACTACGGCTACACTAGAAGAACAGTATTTGGTATCTGCGCTCTGCTG
AAGCCAGTTACCTTCGGAAAAAGAGTTGGTAGCTCTTGATCCGGCAAACAAACCACCGCTGGTAGCGGTG
GTTTTTTTGTTTGCAAGCAGCAGATTACGCGCAGAAAAAAAGGATCTCAAGAAGATCCTTTGATCTTTTC
TACGGGGTCTGACGCTCAGTGGAACGAAAACTCACGTTAAGGGATTTTGGTCATGAGATTATCAAAAAGG
ATCTTCACCTAGATCCTTTTAAATTAAAAATGAAGTTTTAAATCAATCTAAAGTATATATGAGTAAACTT
GGTCTGACAGTTACCAATGCTTAATCAGTGAGGCACCTATCTCAGCGATCTGTCTATTTCGTTCATCCAT
AGTTGCCTGACTCCCCGTCGTGTAGATAACTACGATACGGGAGGGCTTACCATCTGGCCCCAGTGCTGCA
ATGATACCGCGAGACCCACGCTCACCGGCTCCAGATTTATCAGCAATAAACCAGCCAGCCGGAAGGGCCG
AGCGCAGAAGTGGTCCTGCAACTTTATCCGCCTCCATCCAGTCTATTAATTGTTGCCGGGAAGCTAGAGT
AAGTAGTTCGCCAGTTAATAGTTTGCGCAACGTTGTTGCCATTGCTACAGGCATCGTGGTGTCACGCTCG
TCGTTTGGTATGGCTTCATTCAGCTCCGGTTCCCAACGATCAAGGCGAGTTACATGATCCCCCATGTTGT
GCAAAAAAGCGGTTAGCTCCTTCGGTCCTCCGATCGTTGTCAGAAGTAAGTTGGCCGCAGTGTTATCACT
CATGGTTATGGCAGCACTGCATAATTCTCTTACTGTCATGCCATCCGTAAGATGCTTTTCTGTGACTGGT
GAGTACTCAACCAAGTCATTCTGAGAATAGTGTATGCGGCGACCGAGTTGCTCTTGCCCGGCGTCAATAC
GGGATAATACCGCGCCACATAGCAGAACTTTAAAAGTGCTCATCATTGGAAAACGTTCTTCGGGGCGAAA
ACTCTCAAGGATCTTACCGCTGTTGAGATCCAGTTCGATGTAACCCACTCGTGCACCCAACTGATCTTCA
GCATCTTTTACTTTCACCAGCGTTTCTGGGTGAGCAAAAACAGGAAGGCAAAATGCCGCAAAAAAGGGAA
TAAGGGCGACACGGAAATGTTGAATACTCATACTCTTCCTTTTTCAATATTATTGAAGCATTTATCAGGG
TTATTGTCTCATGAGCGGATACATATTTGAATGTATTTAGAAAAATAAACAAATAGGGGTTCCGCGCACA
TTTCCCCGAAAAGTGCCACCTGACGTC
Features (pLannotate 1.2.2; 23 found; start..end, strand, type, name):
     28..80      -  misc_feature   bom (fragment): basis of mobility region from pBR322
    235..614     +  enhancer       CMV enhancer: human cytomegalovirus immediate early enhancer
    615..818     +  promoter       CMV promoter: human cytomegalovirus (CMV) immediate early promoter
    820..839     +  promoter       PLtetO-1 promoter (fragment): modified phage lambda PL promoter with tet operator sites (Lutz and Bujard, 1997)
    841..860     +  promoter       PLtetO-1 promoter (fragment): modified phage lambda PL promoter with tet operator sites (Lutz and Bujard, 1997)
    868..901     +  promoter       TRE3GV promoter (fragment): 3rd-generation Tet-responsive promoter that can be activated by binding of Tet-On® 3G, optimized for retroviral and lentiviral vectors
   1032..1802    +  CDS            ORF18: UL79_HHV8P - Protein inferred from homology: Swiss-Prot protein existence level 3. Plays a role in the expression of late transcripts bridging viral DNA replication and late gene expression during infection. From Human herpesvirus 8 type P (isolate GK18) (HHV-8) (Kaposi's sarcoma-associated herpesvirus).
   1893..1913    +  CDS            FLAG (fragment): FLAG® epitope tag, followed by an enterokinase cleavage site
   1945..2169    +  polyA_signal   bGH poly(A) signal: bovine growth hormone polyadenylation signal
   2173..2194    +  promoter       SV40 promoter (fragment): SV40 enhancer and early promoter
   2215..2643    +  rep_origin     f1 ori (sequence partly withheld): f1 bacteriophage origin of replication; arrow indicates direction of (+) strand synthesis
   2657..2986    +  promoter       SV40 promoter: SV40 enhancer and early promoter
   3034..3081    +  promoter       EM7 promoter: synthetic bacterial promoter&nbsp
   3100..3474    +  CDS            BleoR: antibiotic-binding protein; Sh ble from Streptoalloteichus hindustanus; confers resistance to bleomycin, phleomycin, and Zeocin™
   3484..3609    +  CDS            ble (fragment): BLE_KLEPN - Experimental evidence at protein level: Swiss-Prot protein existence level 1. Binding protein with a strong affinity to the bleomycin family of antibiotics. Binds to CL990; an antimitotic-antibiotic compound. From Klebsiella pneumoniae.
   3604..3725    +  polyA_signal   SV40 poly(A) signal: SV40 polyadenylation signal
   3798..3814    -  protein_bind   lac operator: The lac repressor binds to the lac operator to inhibit transcription in E. coli. This inhibition can be relieved by adding lactose or isopropyl-β-D-thiogalactopyranoside (IPTG). lac repressor encoded by lacI
   3822..3852    -  promoter       lac promoter: promoter for the E. coli lac operon
   3867..3888    -  protein_bind   CAP binding site: CAP binding activates transcription in the presence of cAMP. E. coli catabolite activator protein
   3901..3993    -  CDS            lacI (fragment): lac repressor; lacI; The lac repressor binds to the lac operator to inhibit transcription in E. coli. This inhibition can be relieved by adding lactose or isopropyl-β-D-thiogalactopyranoside (IPTG).
   4176..4764    -  rep_origin     ori: high-copy-number ColE1/pMB1/pBR322/pUC origin of replication
   4935..5795    -  CDS            AmpR: β-lactamase; bla; confers resistance to ampicillin, carbenicillin, and related antibiotics
   5796..5900    -  promoter       AmpR promoter: bla
