[The description below was written by a language model from this plasmid's Addgene catalogue record and pLannotate feature annotations shown in this document.]
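Description:
ORF18(R180A)-3xFLAG pCDNA4 is a mammalian expression plasmid built on the pcDNA4/TO backbone that produces a point mutant of ORF18 from Kaposi's sarcoma-associated herpesvirus (HHV-8). The 771 bp ORF18 coding sequence, carrying an arginine-to-alanine substitution at residue 180, was inserted by ligation-independent cloning upstream of a backbone-encoded C-terminal 3xFLAG tag. The automated annotation picks up only a single FLAG fragment in this region. Transcription is driven by the human CMV immediate-early enhancer and promoter and terminated by the bovine growth hormone polyadenylation signal. Two short tet operator matches lie immediately downstream of the CMV promoter, consistent with the CMV/TetO2 design of the TO backbone. This makes expression constitutive in ordinary cells but repressible, and then tetracycline- or doxycycline-inducible, in cells that supply the Tet repressor.

In E. coli the plasmid is maintained at high copy through a ColE1/pUC-type origin and selected with ampicillin via the bla gene. An f1 origin is also present. For selection in mammalian cells, an SV40 early promoter drives the Sh ble gene (Zeocin/bleomycin resistance) followed by an SV40 poly(A) signal, and an EM7 promoter upstream of the same gene allows it to be expressed in bacteria as well.

ORF18 is annotated as a factor involved in late viral transcript expression, linking viral DNA replication to late gene expression. The associated study concerns the requirement of the ORF18–ORF30 interaction for KSHV late gene expression. The construct is therefore suited to expressing the FLAG-tagged R180A mutant in transfected cells for detection or immunoprecipitation and comparison with wild-type ORF18. The record does not state the specific effect of the R180A change.
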