Addgene plasmid #129806: ORF18(R180A)-3xFLAG pCDNA4
Purpose: Expresses KSHV ORF18 (R180A) with Cterm 3xFLAG tag in mammalian cells
Depositing lab: Britt Glaunsinger. Depositing organization: University of California, Berkeley. Publication: The interaction between ORF18 and ORF30 is required for late gene expression in Kaposi's sarcoma-associated herpesvirus. Castaneda AF, Glaunsinger BA. J Virol. 2018 Oct 10. pii: JVI.01488-18. doi: 10.1128/JVI.01488-18. PubMed 30305361.
Backbone
  Vector backbone: pcDNA4/TO
  Backbone size w/o insert (bp): 5168
  Total vector size (bp): 5928
  Vector type: Mammalian Expression
Growth in bacteria
  Bacterial resistance: Ampicillin, 100 μg/mL
  Growth temperature: 37°C
  Growth strain: DH5alpha
  Copy number: High Copy
Gene/Insert
  Gene/Insert name: ORF18
  Species: Kaposi's sarcoma-associated herpesvirus (HHV-8)
  Insert size (bp): 771
  Mutation: changed Arginine 180 to Alanine
  Entrez Gene: ORF18 (a.k.a. HHV8GK18_gp22)
  Promoter: CMV
  Tag / fusion protein: 3xFLAG (C terminal on backbone)
  Cloning method: Ligation Independent Cloning
  Sequencing primers: 5′ CGCAAATGGGCGGTAGGCGTG; 3′ TAGAAGGCACAGTCGAGG
Terms and licenses: Academic/Nonprofit Terms; Industry Terms: Not Available to Industry
How to cite: ORF18(R180A)-3xFLAG pCDNA4 was a gift from Britt Glaunsinger (Addgene plasmid # 129806 ; http://n2t.net/addgene:129806 ; RRID:Addgene_129806)
